Addgene plasmid #175422: pCDNA4TO-3XFLAG Halo R99A nsp1
Purpose: Expresses R99A CoV2 nsp1 in mammalian cells. This contains a 3XFLAG Halo tag fusion to nsp1.
Depositing lab: Britt Glaunsinger. Depositing organization: University of California, Berkeley. Publication: The N-terminal domain of SARS-CoV-2 nsp1 plays key roles in suppression of cellular gene expression and preservation of viral gene expression. Mendez AS, Ly M, Gonzalez-Sanchez AM, Hartenian E, Ingolia NT, Cate JH, Glaunsinger BA. Cell Rep. 2021 Oct 19;37(3):109841. doi: 10.1016/j.celrep.2021.109841. Epub 2021 Sep 30. PubMed 34624207.
Backbone
  Vector backbone: pCDNA4
  Backbone size w/o insert (bp): 6028
  Total vector size (bp): 6567
  Vector type: Mammalian Expression
  Selectable markers: Zeocin
Growth in bacteria
  Bacterial resistance: Ampicillin, 100 μg/mL
  Growth temperature: 37°C
  Growth strain: DH5alpha
  Copy number: High Copy
Gene/Insert
  Gene/Insert name: CoV2 R99A nsp1 (alt name: nsp1)
  Species: CoV2
  Insert size (bp): 539
  Promoter: CMV
  Tag / fusion protein: 3XFLAG Halo (N terminal on backbone)
  Cloning method: Unknown
  Sequencing primers: 5′ CMV forward; 3′ BGH reverse
Terms and licenses: Academic/Nonprofit Terms; Industry Terms: Not Available to Industry
How to cite: pCDNA4TO-3XFLAG Halo R99A nsp1 was a gift from Britt Glaunsinger (Addgene plasmid # 175422 ; http://n2t.net/addgene:175422 ; RRID:Addgene_175422)
