[The description below was written by a language model from this plasmid's Addgene catalogue record and pLannotate feature annotations shown in this document.]
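Description:
pCDNA4TO-3XFLAG Halo R99A nsp1 is a mammalian expression plasmid of about 6.6 kb, built on the pcDNA4 (TO) backbone, that produces the R99A point mutant of SARS-CoV-2 nonstructural protein 1 (nsp1) as a tagged fusion. In E. coli it is maintained at high copy from a ColE1/pUC-type origin with ampicillin selection through β-lactamase, and it also carries an f1 origin. For selection in mammalian cells it carries a Zeocin resistance cassette, in which the Sh ble gene sits behind tandem SV40 early and bacterial EM7 promoters and is terminated by an SV40 polyadenylation signal.

The expression unit is driven by the CMV immediate-early enhancer and promoter. Immediately downstream, the annotation finds two short tet-operator matches, consistent with the "TO" design. In cells that express the Tet repressor, this arrangement makes transcription tetracycline-inducible, and in cells lacking the repressor the promoter is constitutive. The open reading frame encodes an N-terminal 3XFLAG epitope (only a fragment is called in the feature table), followed by HaloTag, a TEV protease cleavage site, and then the roughly 540 bp nsp1 coding sequence. The annotation tool matches this last segment to the SARS-CoV-2 replicase polyprotein 1a, and its attached functional note about nsp10 is generic polyprotein text that does not describe this insert. A bGH polyadenylation signal ends the transcript.

The FLAG epitope supports immunodetection and affinity purification, while HaloTag allows covalent labelling or capture with chloroalkane ligands, and the TEV site allows the tags to be removed. The associated study examined how the nsp1 N-terminal domain contributes to suppressing cellular gene expression while preserving viral gene expression. The record does not state the specific effect of the R99A substitution.
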