Features (pLannotate 1.2.2; 25 found; start..end, strand, type, name):
      1..380     +  enhancer       CMV enhancer: human cytomegalovirus immediate early enhancer
    381..584     +  promoter       CMV promoter: human cytomegalovirus (CMV) immediate early promoter
    586..605     +  promoter       PLtetO-1 promoter (fragment): modified phage lambda PL promoter with tet operator sites (Lutz and Bujard, 1997)
    607..626     +  promoter       PLtetO-1 promoter (fragment): modified phage lambda PL promoter with tet operator sites (Lutz and Bujard, 1997)
    634..667     +  promoter       TRE3GV promoter (fragment): 3rd-generation Tet-responsive promoter that can be activated by binding of Tet-On® 3G, optimized for retroviral and lentiviral vectors
    805..825     +  CDS            FLAG (fragment): FLAG® epitope tag, followed by an enterokinase cleavage site
    835..1722    +  CDS            HaloTag®: modified bacterial dehalogenase that forms covalent bonds with chloroalkane derivatives
   1735..1755    +  CDS            TEV site: tobacco etch virus (TEV) protease recognition and cleavage site
   1762..2298    +  CDS            R1A_SARS2 (fragment): Experimental evidence at protein level: Swiss-Prot protein existence level 1. [Non-structural protein 10]: Plays a pivotal role in viral transcription by stimulating both nsp14 3'-5' exoribonuclease and nsp16 2'-O-methyltransferase activities. Therefore plays an essential role in viral mRNAs cap methylation. From Severe acute respiratory syndrome coronavirus 2 (2019-nCoV) (SARS-CoV-2).
   2350..2574    +  polyA_signal   bGH poly(A) signal: bovine growth hormone polyadenylation signal
   2578..2599    +  promoter       SV40 promoter (fragment): SV40 enhancer and early promoter
   2620..3048    +  rep_origin     f1 ori (sequence partly withheld): f1 bacteriophage origin of replication; arrow indicates direction of (+) strand synthesis
   3062..3391    +  promoter       SV40 promoter: SV40 enhancer and early promoter
   3439..3486    +  promoter       EM7 promoter: synthetic bacterial promoter&nbsp
   3505..3879    +  CDS            BleoR: antibiotic-binding protein; Sh ble from Streptoalloteichus hindustanus; confers resistance to bleomycin, phleomycin, and Zeocin™
   3889..4014    +  CDS            ble (fragment): BLE_KLEPN - Experimental evidence at protein level: Swiss-Prot protein existence level 1. Binding protein with a strong affinity to the bleomycin family of antibiotics. Binds to CL990; an antimitotic-antibiotic compound. From Klebsiella pneumoniae.
   4009..4130    +  polyA_signal   SV40 poly(A) signal: SV40 polyadenylation signal
   4203..4219    -  protein_bind   lac operator: The lac repressor binds to the lac operator to inhibit transcription in E. coli. This inhibition can be relieved by adding lactose or isopropyl-β-D-thiogalactopyranoside (IPTG). lac repressor encoded by lacI
   4227..4257    -  promoter       lac promoter: promoter for the E. coli lac operon
   4272..4293    -  protein_bind   CAP binding site: CAP binding activates transcription in the presence of cAMP. E. coli catabolite activator protein
   4306..4398    -  CDS            lacI (fragment): lac repressor; lacI; The lac repressor binds to the lac operator to inhibit transcription in E. coli. This inhibition can be relieved by adding lactose or isopropyl-β-D-thiogalactopyranoside (IPTG).
   4581..5169    -  rep_origin     ori: high-copy-number ColE1/pMB1/pBR322/pUC origin of replication
   5340..6200    -  CDS            AmpR: β-lactamase; bla; confers resistance to ampicillin, carbenicillin, and related antibiotics
   6201..6305    -  promoter       AmpR promoter: bla
   6364..6416    -  misc_feature   bom (fragment): basis of mobility region from pBR322
>Addgene plasmid #175422 | pCDNA4TO-3XFLAG Halo R99A nsp1 | addgene full sequence | sequence record 345028 | Addgene NGS Result
GACATTGATTATTGACTAGTTATTAATAGTAATCAATTACGGGGTCATTAGTTCATAGCCCATATATGGA
GTTCCGCGTTACATAACTTACGGTAAATGGCCCGCCTGGCTGACCGCCCAACGACCCCCGCCCATTGACG
TCAATAATGACGTATGTTCCCATAGTAACGCCAATAGGGACTTTCCATTGACGTCAATGGGTGGAGTATT
TACGGTAAACTGCCCACTTGGCAGTACATCAAGTGTATCATATGCCAAGTACGCCCCCTATTGACGTCAA
TGACGGTAAATGGCCCGCCTGGCATTATGCCCAGTACATGACCTTATGGGACTTTCCTACTTGGCAGTAC
ATCTACGTATTAGTCATCGCTATTACCATGGTGATGCGGTTTTGGCAGTACATCAATGGGCGTGGATAGC
GGTTTGACTCACGGGGATTTCCAAGTCTCCACCCCATTGACGTCAATGGGAGTTTGTTTTGGCACCAAAA
TCAACGGGACTTTCCAAAATGTCGTAACAACTCCGCCCCATTGACGCAAATGGGCGGTAGGCGTGTACGG
TGGGAGGTCTATATAAGCAGAGCTCTCCCTATCAGTGATAGAGATCTCCCTATCAGTGATAGAGATCGTC
GACGAGCTCGTTTAGTGAACCGTCAGATCGCCTGGAGACGCCATCCACGCTGTTTTGACCTCCATAGAAG
ACACCGGGACCGATCCAGCCTCCGGACTCTAGCGTTTAAACTTAAGCTTACCAATGATGGACTACAAGGA
CCACGACGGCGACTACAAGGACCACGACATCGACTACAAGGACGACGACGACAAGGGGGCGGCCGCAGAA
ATCGGTACTGGCTTTCCATTCGACCCCCATTATGTGGAAGTCCTGGGCGAGCGCATGCACTACGTCGATG
TTGGTCCGCGCGATGGCACCCCTGTGCTGTTCCTGCACGGTAACCCGACCTCCTCCTACGTGTGGCGCAA
CATCATCCCGCATGTTGCACCGACCCATCGCTGCATTGCTCCAGACCTGATCGGTATGGGCAAATCCGAC
AAACCAGACCTGGGTTATTTCTTCGACGACCACGTCCGCTTCATGGATGCCTTCATCGAAGCCCTGGGTC
TGGAAGAGGTCGTCCTGGTCATTCACGACTGGGGCTCCGCTCTGGGTTTCCACTGGGCCAAGCGCAATCC
AGAGCGCGTCAAAGGTATTGCATTTATGGAGTTCATCCGCCCTATCCCGACCTGGGACGAATGGCCAGAA
TTTGCCCGCGAGACCTTCCAGGCCTTCCGCACCACCGACGTCGGCCGCAAGCTGATCATCGATCAGAACG
TTTTTATCGAGGGTACGCTGCCGATGGGTGTCGTCCGCCCGCTGACTGAAGTCGAGATGGACCATTACCG
CGAGCCGTTCCTGAATCCTGTTGACCGCGAGCCACTGTGGCGCTTCCCAAACGAGCTGCCAATCGCCGGT
GAGCCAGCGAACATCGTCGCGCTGGTCGAAGAATACATGGACTGGCTGCACCAGTCCCCTGTCCCGAAGC
TGCTGTTCTGGGGCACCCCAGGCGTTCTGATCCCACCGGCCGAAGCCGCTCGCCTGGCCAAAAGCCTGCC
TAACTGCAAGGCTGTGGACATCGGCCCGGGTCTGAATCTGCTGCAAGAAGACAACCCGGACCTGATCGGC
AGCGAGATCGCGCGCTGGCTGTCGACGCTCGAGATTTCCGGCGAGCCAACCACTGAGGATCTGTACTTTC
AGAGCGCGGCCGAGAGCCTTGTCCCTGGTTTCAACGAGAAAACACACGTCCAACTCAGTTTGCCTGTTTT
ACAGGTTCGCGACGTGCTCGTACGTGGCTTTGGAGACTCCGTGGAGGAGGTCTTATCAGAGGCACGTCAA
CATCTTAAAGATGGCACTTGTGGCTTAGTAGAAGTTGAAAAAGGCGTTTTGCCTCAACTTGAACAGCCCT
ATGTGTTCATCAAACGTTCGGATGCTCGAACTGCACCTCATGGTCATGTTATGGTTGAGCTGGTAGCAGA
ACTCGAAGGCATTCAGTACGGTGCAAGTGGTGAGACACTTGGTGTCCTTGTCCCTCATGTGGGCGAAATA
CCAGTGGCTTACCGCAAGGTTCTTCTTCGTAAGAACGGTAATAAAGGAGCTGGTGGCCATAGTTACGGCG
CCGATCTAAAGTCATTTGACTTAGGCGACGAGCTTGGCACTGATCCTTATGAAGATTTTCAAGAAAACTG
GAACACTAAACATAGCAGTGGTGTTACCCGTGAACTCATGCGTGAGCTTAACGGAGGGTAGGGCCGCTCG
AGTCTAGAGGGCCCGTTTAAACCCGCTGATCAGCCTCGACTGTGCCTTCTAGTTGCCAGCCATCTGTTGT
TTGCCCCTCCCCCGTGCCTTCCTTGACCCTGGAAGGTGCCACTCCCACTGTCCTTTCCTAATAAAATGAG
GAAATTGCATCGCATTGTCTGAGTAGGTGTCATTCTATTCTGGGGGGTGGGGTGGGGCAGGACAGCAAGG
GGGAGGATTGGGAAGACAATAGCAGGCATGCTGGGGATGCGGTGGGCTCTATGGCTTCTGAGGCGGAAAG
AACCAGCTGGGGCTCTAGGGGGTATCCCC
[124 nt withheld, positions 2620-2743]
C
[91 nt withheld, positions 2745-2835]
A
[49 nt withheld, positions 2837-2885]
CCTTTGACGTTGGAGTCCACGTTCTTT
[37 nt withheld, positions 2913-2949]
ACCCTATCTCGGTCTATTCTTTTGATTTATAAGGGATTTTGCCGATTTCGGCCTATTGGTTAAAAAATGA
GCTGATTTAACAAAAATTTAACGCGAATTAATTCTGTGGAATGTGTGTCAGTTAGGGTGTGGAAAGTCCC
CAGGCTCCCCAGCAGGCAGAAGTATGCAAAGCATGCATCTCAATTAGTCAGCAACCAGGTGTGGAAAGTC
CCCAGGCTCCCCAGCAGGCAGAAGTATGCAAAGCATGCATCTCAATTAGTCAGCAACCATAGTCCCGCCC
CTAACTCCGCCCATCCCGCCCCTAACTCCGCCCAGTTCCGCCCATTCTCCGCCCCATGGCTGACTAATTT
TTTTTATTTATGCAGAGGCCGAGGCCGCCTCTGCCTCTGAGCTATTCCAGAAGTAGTGAGGAGGCTTTTT
TGGAGGCCTAGGCTTTTGCAAAAAGCTCCCGGGAGCTTGTATATCCATTTTCGGATCTGATCAGCACGTG
TTGACAATTAATCATCGGCATAGTATATCGGCATAGTATAATACGACAAGGTGAGGAACTAAACCATGGC
CAAGTTGACCAGTGCCGTTCCGGTGCTCACCGCGCGCGACGTCGCCGGAGCGGTCGAGTTCTGGACCGAC
CGGCTCGGGTTCTCCCGGGACTTCGTGGAGGACGACTTCGCCGGTGTGGTCCGGGACGACGTGACCCTGT
TCATCAGCGCGGTCCAGGACCAGGTGGTGCCGGACAACACCCTGGCCTGGGTGTGGGTGCGCGGCCTGGA
CGAGCTGTACGCCGAGTGGTCGGAGGTCGTGTCCACGAACTTCCGGGACGCCTCCGGGCCGGCCATGACC
GAGATCGGCGAGCAGCCGTGGGGGCGGGAGTTCGCCCTGCGCGACCCGGCCGGCAACTGCGTGCACTTCG
TGGCCGAGGAGCAGGACTGACACGTGCTACGAGATTTCGATTCCACCGCCGCCTTCTATGAAAGGTTGGG
CTTCGGAATCGTTTTCCGGGACGCCGGCTGGATGATCCTCCAGCGCGGGGATCTCATGCTGGAGTTCTTC
GCCCACCCCAACTTGTTTATTGCAGCTTATAATGGTTACAAATAAAGCAATAGCATCACAAATTTCACAA
ATAAAGCATTTTTTTCACTGCATTCTAGTTGTGGTTTGTCCAAACTCATCAATGTATCTTATCATGTCTG
TATACCGTCGACCTCTAGCTAGAGCTTGGCGTAATCATGGTCATAGCTGTTTCCTGTGTGAAATTGTTAT
CCGCTCACAATTCCACACAACATACGAGCCGGAAGCATAAAGTGTAAAGCCTGGGGTGCCTAATGAGTGA
GCTAACTCACATTAATTGCGTTGCGCTCACTGCCCGCTTTCCAGTCGGGAAACCTGTCGTGCCAGCTGCA
TTAATGAATCGGCCAACGCGCGGGGAGAGGCGGTTTGCGTATTGGGCGCTCTTCCGCTTCCTCGCTCACT
GACTCGCTGCGCTCGGTCGTTCGGCTGCGGCGAGCGGTATCAGCTCACTCAAAGGCGGTAATACGGTTAT
CCACAGAATCAGGGGATAACGCAGGAAAGAACATGTGAGCAAAAGGCCAGCAAAAGGCCAGGAACCGTAA
AAAGGCCGCGTTGCTGGCGTTTTTCCATAGGCTCCGCCCCCCTGACGAGCATCACAAAAATCGACGCTCA
AGTCAGAGGTGGCGAAACCCGACAGGACTATAAAGATACCAGGCGTTTCCCCCTGGAAGCTCCCTCGTGC
GCTCTCCTGTTCCGACCCTGCCGCTTACCGGATACCTGTCCGCCTTTCTCCCTTCGGGAAGCGTGGCGCT
TTCTCATAGCTCACGCTGTAGGTATCTCAGTTCGGTGTAGGTCGTTCGCTCCAAGCTGGGCTGTGTGCAC
GAACCCCCCGTTCAGCCCGACCGCTGCGCCTTATCCGGTAACTATCGTCTTGAGTCCAACCCGGTAAGAC
ACGACTTATCGCCACTGGCAGCAGCCACTGGTAACAGGATTAGCAGAGCGAGGTATGTAGGCGGTGCTAC
AGAGTTCTTGAAGTGGTGGCCTAACTACGGCTACACTAGAAGAACAGTATTTGGTATCTGCGCTCTGCTG
AAGCCAGTTACCTTCGGAAAAAGAGTTGGTAGCTCTTGATCCGGCAAACAAACCACCGCTGGTAGCGGTG
GTTTTTTTGTTTGCAAGCAGCAGATTACGCGCAGAAAAAAAGGATCTCAAGAAGATCCTTTGATCTTTTC
TACGGGGTCTGACGCTCAGTGGAACGAAAACTCACGTTAAGGGATTTTGGTCATGAGATTATCAAAAAGG
ATCTTCACCTAGATCCTTTTAAATTAAAAATGAAGTTTTAAATCAATCTAAAGTATATATGAGTAAACTT
GGTCTGACAGTTACCAATGCTTAATCAGTGAGGCACCTATCTCAGCGATCTGTCTATTTCGTTCATCCAT
AGTTGCCTGACTCCCCGTCGTGTAGATAACTACGATACGGGAGGGCTTACCATCTGGCCCCAGTGCTGCA
ATGATACCGCGAGACCCACGCTCACCGGCTCCAGATTTATCAGCAATAAACCAGCCAGCCGGAAGGGCCG
AGCGCAGAAGTGGTCCTGCAACTTTATCCGCCTCCATCCAGTCTATTAATTGTTGCCGGGAAGCTAGAGT
AAGTAGTTCGCCAGTTAATAGTTTGCGCAACGTTGTTGCCATTGCTACAGGCATCGTGGTGTCACGCTCG
TCGTTTGGTATGGCTTCATTCAGCTCCGGTTCCCAACGATCAAGGCGAGTTACATGATCCCCCATGTTGT
GCAAAAAAGCGGTTAGCTCCTTCGGTCCTCCGATCGTTGTCAGAAGTAAGTTGGCCGCAGTGTTATCACT
CATGGTTATGGCAGCACTGCATAATTCTCTTACTGTCATGCCATCCGTAAGATGCTTTTCTGTGACTGGT
GAGTACTCAACCAAGTCATTCTGAGAATAGTGTATGCGGCGACCGAGTTGCTCTTGCCCGGCGTCAATAC
GGGATAATACCGCGCCACATAGCAGAACTTTAAAAGTGCTCATCATTGGAAAACGTTCTTCGGGGCGAAA
ACTCTCAAGGATCTTACCGCTGTTGAGATCCAGTTCGATGTAACCCACTCGTGCACCCAACTGATCTTCA
GCATCTTTTACTTTCACCAGCGTTTCTGGGTGAGCAAAAACAGGAAGGCAAAATGCCGCAAAAAAGGGAA
TAAGGGCGACACGGAAATGTTGAATACTCATACTCTTCCTTTTTCAATATTATTGAAGCATTTATCAGGG
TTATTGTCTCATGAGCGGATACATATTTGAATGTATTTAGAAAAATAAACAAATAGGGGTTCCGCGCACA
TTTCCCCGAAAAGTGCCACCTGACGTCGACGGATCGGGAGATCTCCCGATCCCCTATGGTGCACTCTCAG
TACAATCTGCTCTGATGCCGCATAGTTAAGCCAGTATCTGCTCCCTGCTTGTGTGTTGGAGGTCGCTGAG
TAGTGCGCGAGCAAAATTTAAGCTACAACAAGGCAAGGCTTGACCGACAATTGCATGAAGAATCTGCTTA
GGGTTAGGCGTTTTGCGCTGCTTCGCGATGTACGGGCCAGATATACGCGTT
